>Addgene plasmid #145486 | pGBW-m4046583 | depositor full sequence | sequence record 287663 | Full Sequence
GCGGCCGCTTGCTATATTGAAGTACGGATTAGAAGCCGCCGAGCGGGCGACAGCCCTCCGACGGAAGACT
CTCCTCCGTGCGTCCTCGTCTTCACCGGTCGCGTTCCTGAAACGCAGATGTGCCTCGCGCCGCACTGCTC
CGAACAATAAAGATTCTACAATACTAGCTTTTATGGTTATGAAGAGGAAAAATTGGCAGTAACCTGGCCC
CACAAACCTTCAAATTAACGAATCAAATTAACAACCATAGGATGATAATGCGATTAGTTTTTTAGCCTTA
TTTCTGGGGTAATTAATCAGCGAAGCGATGATTTTTGATCTATTAACAGATATATAAATGGAAAAGCTGC
ATAACCACTTTAACTAATACTTTCAACATTTTCAGTTTGTATTACTTCTTATTCAAATGTCATAAAAGTA
TCAACAAAAAATTGTTAATATACCTCTATACTTTAACGTCAAGGAGAAAAAACTATAATG
[417 nt withheld, positions 481-897]
CTCGTGCCGAGAGGTTCTTGGAGCCATCCGCAGTTTGAAAAATAAACAGGCCCCTTTTCCTTTGTCGATA
TCATGTAATTAGTTATGTCACGCTTACATTCACGCCCTCCTCCCACATCCGCTCTAACCGAAAAGGAAGG
AGTTAGACAACCTGAAGTCTAGGTCCCTATTTATTTTTTTTAATAGTTATGTTAGTATTAAGAACGTTAT
TTATATTTCAAATTTTTCTTTTTTTTCTGTACAAAGCGGCCGCCGAACCACTAGTGCACTGCAGTACACG
GTTTCCTTGAAATTTTTTTGATTCGGTAATCTCCGAACAGAAGGAAGAACGAAGGAAGGAGCACAGACTT
AGATTGGTATATATACGCATATGTAGTGTTGAAGAAACATGAAATTGCCCAGTATTCTTAACCCAACTGC
ACAGAACAAAAACGTGCAGGAAACGAAGATAAATCATGTCGAAAGCTACATATAAGGAACGTGCTGCTAC
TCATCCTAGTCCTGTTGCTGCCAAGCTATTTAATATCATGCACGAAAAGCAAACAAACTTGTGTGCTTCA
TTGGATGTTCGTACCACCAAGGAATTACTGGAGTTAGTTGAAGCATTAGGTCCCAAAATTTGTTTACTAA
AAACACATGTGGATATCTTGACTGATTTTTCCATGGAGGGCACAGTTAAGCCGCTAAAGGCATTATCCGC
CAAGTACAATTTTTTACTCTTCGAGGACAGAAAATTTGCTGACATTGGTAATACAGTCAAATTGCAGTAC
TCTGCGGGTGTATACAGAATAGCAGAATGGGCAGACATTACGAATGCACACGGTGTGGTGGGCCCAGGTA
TTGTTAGCGGTTTGAAGCAGGCGGCAGAAGAAGTAACAAAGGAACCTAGAGGCCTTTTGATGTTAGCAGA
ATTGTCATGCAAGGGCTCCCTATCTACTGGAGAATATACTAAGGGTACTGTTGACATTGCGAAGAGCGAC
AAAGATTTTGTTATCGGCTTTATTGCTCAAAGAGACATGGGTGGAAGAGATGAAGGTTACGATTGGTTGA
TTATGACACCCGGTGTGGGTTTAGATGACAAGGGAGATGCATTGGGTCAACAGTATAGAACCGTGGATGA
TGTGGTTTCTACAGGATCTGACATTATTATTGTTGGAAGAGGACTATTTGCAAAGGGAAGGGATGCTAAG
GTAGAGGGTGAACGTTACAGAAAAGCAGGCTGGGAAGCATATTTGAGAAGATGCGGCCAGCAAAACTAAA
AAACTGTATTATAAGTAAATGCATGTATACTAAACTCACAAATTAGAGCTTCAATTTAATTATATCAGTT
ATTACCCGAGTAACGAAGCATCTGTGCTTCATTTTGTAGAACAAAAATGCAACGCGAGAGCGCTAATTTT
TCAAACAAAGAATCTGAGCTGCATTTTTACAGAACAGAAATGCAACGCGAAAGCGCTATTTTACCAACGA
AGAATCTGTGCTTCATTTTTGTAAAACAAAAATGCAACGCGAGAGCGCTAATTTTTCAAACAAAGAATCT
GAGCTGCATTTTTACAGAACAGAAATGCAACGCGAGAGCGCTATTTTACCAACAAAGAATCTATACTTCT
TTTTTGTTCTACAAAAATGCATCCCGAGAGCGCTATTTTTCTAACAAAGCATCTTAGATTACTTTTTTTC
TCCTTTGTGCGCTCTATAATGCAGTCTCTTGATAACTTTTTGCACTGTAGGTCCGTTAAGGTTAGAAGAA
GGCTACTTTGGTGTCTATTTTCTCTTCCATAAAAAAAGCCTGACTCCACTTCCCGCGTTTACTGATTACT
AGCGAAGCTGCGGGTGCATTTTTTCAAGATAAAGGCATCCCCGATTATATTCTATACCGATGTGGATTGC
GCATACTTTGTGAACAGAAAGTGATAGCGTTGATGATTCTTCATTGGTCAGAAAATTATGAACGGTTTCT
TCTATTTTGTCTCTATATACTACGTATAGGAAATGTTTACATTTTCGTATTGTTTTCGATTCACTCTATG
AATAGTTCTTACTACAATTTTTTTGTCTAAAGAGTAATACTAGAGATAAACATAAAAAATGTAGAGGTCG
AGTTTAGATGCAAGTTCAAGGAGCGAAAGGTGGATGGGTAGGTTATATAGGGATATAGCACAGAGATATA
TAGCAAAGAGATACTTTTGAGCAATGTTTGTGGAAGCGGTATTCGCAATATTTTAGTAGCTCGTTACAGT
CCGGTGCGTTTTTGGTTTTTTGAAAGTGCGTCATCAGAGCGCTTTTGGTTTTCAAAAGCGCTCTGAAGTT
CCTATACTTTCTAGCTAGAGAATAGGAACTTCCCGAGCGGCCGCGTGTTACAAGCTTGACTCCAGCGTAA
CTGGACTGCAATCAACTCACTGGCTCACCTTCACGGGTGGGCCTTTCTTCGGTAGAAAATCAAAGGATCT
TCTTGAGATCCTTTTTTTCTGCGCGTAATCTGCTGCTTGCAAACAAAAAAACCACCGCTACCAGCGGTGG
TTTGTTTGCCGGATCAAGAGCTACCAACTCTTTTTCCGAGGTAACTGGCTTCAGCAGAGCGCAGATACCA
AATACTGTTCTTCTAGTGTAGCCGTAGTTAGGCCACCACTTCAAGAACTCTGTAGCACCGCCTACATACC
TCGCTCTGCTAATCCTGTTACCAGTGGCTGCTGCCAGTGGCGATAAGTCGTGTCTTACCGGGTTGGACTC
AAGACGATAGTTACCGGATAAGGCGCAGCGGTCGGGCTGAACGGGGGGTTCGTGCACACAGCCCAGCTTG
GAGCGAACGACCTACACCGAACTGAGATACCTACAGCGTGAGCTATGAGAAAGCGCCACGCTTCCCGAAG
GGAGAAAGGCGGACAGGTATCCGGTAAGCGGCAGGGTCGGAACAGGAGAGCGCACGAGGGAGCTTCCAGG
GGTAAACGCCTGGTATCTTTATAGTCCTGTCGGGTTTCGCCACCTCTGACTTGAGCATCGATTTTTGTGA
TGCTCGTCAGGGGGGCGGAGCCTATGGAAAAACGCCAGCAACGCAGAAAGGCCCACCCGAAGGTGAGCCA
GGTGATTACATTTGGGCCCTCATCAGAGGTTTTCACCGTCATCACCGAAACGCGCGAGGCAGCTGCGGTA
AAGCTCATCAGCGTGGTCGTGAAGCGATTCACAGATGTCTGCCTGTTCATCCGCGTCCAGCTCGTTGAGT
TTCTCCAGAAGCGTTAATGTCTGGCTTCTGATAAAGCGGGCCATGTTAAGGGCGGTTTTTTCCTGTTTGG
TCACTTACCAATGCTTAATCAGTGAGGCACCTATCTCAGCGATCTGTCTATTTCGTTCATCCATAGTTGC
CTGACTCCCCGTCGTGTAGATAACTACGATGCGGGAGGGCTTACCATCTGGCCCCAGTGCTGCAATGATA
CCGCGAGACCCACGCTCACCGGCTCCAGATTTATCAGCAATAAACCAGCCAGCCGGGAGGGCCGAGCGCA
GAAGTGATCCTGCAACTTTATCCGCCTCCATCCAGTCTATTAATTGTTGCCGGGAAGCTAGAGTAAGTAG
TTCGCCAGTTAATAGTTTGCGCAACGTTGTTGCCATTGCTACAGGCATCGTGGTGTCACGCTCGTCGTTT
GGTATGGCTTCATTCAGCTCCGGTTCCCAACGATCAAGGCGAGTTACATGATCCCCCATGTTGTGCAAAA
AAGCGGTTAGCTCCTTCGGTCCTCCGATCGTTGCCAGAAGTAAGTTGGCCGCAGTGTTATCACTCATGGT
TATGGCAGCACTGCATAATTCTCTTACTGTCATGCCATCCGTGAGATGCTTTTCTGTGACTGGTGAGTAC
TCAACCAAGTCATTCTGAGAATAGTGTATGCGGCGACCGAGTTGCTCTTGCCCGGCGTCAATACGGGATA
ATACCGCGCCACATAGCAGAACTTTAAAAGTGCTCATCATTGGAAAACGTTCTTCGGGGCGTAAACTCTC
AAGGATCTTACCGCTGTTGAGATCCAGTTCGATGTAACCCACTCGTGCACCCAACTGATCTTCAGCATCT
TTTACTTTCACCAGCGTTTCTGGGTGAGCAAAAACAGGAAGGCAAAATGCCGCAAAAAAGGGAATAAGGG
CGACACGGAAATGTTGAATACTCATTTTAGCTTCCTTAGCTCCTGAAAATCTCGATAACTCAAAAAATAC
GCCCGGTAGTGATCTTATTTCATTATGGTGAAAGTTGGAACCTCTTACGTGCCGATCAAGTCAAAAGCCT
CCGGTCGGAGGCTTTTGACTTTCTGCTATGGAGGTCAGGTATGATTTAAATGGTCAGTTAGA
Features (pLannotate 1.2.2; 13 found; start..end, strand, type, name):
     25..466     +  promoter       GAL1 promoter: S. cerevisiae GAL1; inducible promoter, regulated by Gal4
    475..897     +  CDS            R1A_SARS2 (fragment) (sequence partly withheld): Experimental evidence at protein level: Swiss-Prot protein existence level 1. [Non-structural protein 10]: Plays a pivotal role in viral transcription by stimulating both nsp14 3'-5' exoribonuclease and nsp16 2'-O-methyltransferase activities. Therefore plays an essential role in viral mRNAs cap methylation. From Severe acute respiratory syndrome coronavirus 2 (2019-nCoV) (SARS-CoV-2).
    968..1140    +  terminator     CYC1 terminator (fragment): S. cerevisiae CYC1; transcription terminator for CYC1
   1176..1352    +  promoter       URA3 promoter (fragment): S. cerevisiae URA3
   1353..2156    +  CDS            URA3: orotidine-5'-phosphate decarboxylase, required for uracil biosynthesis; S. cerevisiae URA3; yeast auxotrophic marker, counterselectable with 5-fluoroorotic acid (5-FOA)
   2239..3221    -  rep_origin     2μ ori: yeast 2μ plasmid origin of replication
   3299..3328    +  terminator     T3Te terminator: phage T3 early transcription terminator
   3350..3937    +  rep_origin     ori: high-copy-number ColE1/pMB1/pBR322/pUC origin of replication
   3949..3976    -  terminator     T7Te terminator: phage T7 early transcription terminator
   4000..4191    -  CDS            rop: Rop protein, which maintains plasmids at low copy number; rop
   4192..5052    -  CDS            AmpR: β-lactamase; bla; confers resistance to ampicillin, carbenicillin, and related antibiotics
   5053..5155    -  promoter       cat promoter: promoter of the E. coli cat gene encoding chloramphenicol acetyltransferase
   5156..5187    -  terminator     tonB terminator: bidirectional E. coli tonB-P14 transcription terminator
