[The description below was written by a language model from this plasmid's Addgene catalogue record and pLannotate feature annotations shown in this document.]
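Description:
pGBW-m4046583 is an E. coli–yeast shuttle plasmid for galactose-inducible expression of the SARS-CoV-2 non-structural protein 10 (nsp10) in Saccharomyces cerevisiae. In bacteria it replicates from a ColE1/pUC-type origin and is selected with ampicillin through a β-lactamase gene, which the annotation places downstream of a cat promoter. A short rop coding sequence is also annotated next to AmpR, although the catalogue lists the plasmid as high copy. Phage T3 and T7 early terminators and a tonB terminator flank the bacterial modules, presumably insulating them from read-through transcription. In yeast, the 2μ origin supports multicopy episomal maintenance, and the URA3 marker allows selection in uracil auxotrophs and counterselection with 5-fluoroorotic acid.

The payload is a synthetic nsp10 open reading frame, derived from the ORF1ab polyprotein and recoded for S. cerevisiae codon usage. It sits between the GAL1 promoter and a CYC1 terminator. GAL1 is regulated by Gal4, so expression is induced by galactose. According to the catalogue, the backbone supplies a C-terminal StrepII tag preceded by a thrombin cleavage site, which would permit affinity purification followed by tag removal. These elements are not separately annotated in the feature table, but would be expected in the gap between the nsp10 fragment and the terminator. In the virus, nsp10 is a cofactor that stimulates the nsp14 exoribonuclease and the nsp16 2'-O-methyltransferase, contributing to viral mRNA cap methylation. The record gives the purpose only as yeast expression of nsp10. The tag design suggests protein production and purification for biochemical or interaction studies.
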