Addgene plasmid #145486: pGBW-m4046583
Purpose: Yeast Expression plasmid for SARS-CoV-2 nsp10
Depositing lab: Ginkgo Bioworks & Benjie Chen. Depositing organization: Ginkgo Bioworks.
Backbone
  Vector backbone: AmpR; 2u URA3
  Backbone size w/o insert (bp): 4078
  Vector type: Yeast Expression
  Selectable markers: URA3
Growth in bacteria
  Bacterial resistance: Ampicillin, 100 μg/mL
  Growth temperature: 37°C
  Growth strain: DH5alpha
  Copy number: High Copy
Gene/Insert
  Gene/Insert name: SARS-CoV-2 nsp10
  Species: S. cerevisiae (budding yeast); Severe acute respiratory syndrome coronavirus 2
  Insert size (bp): 416
  Mutation: Saccharomyces cerevisiae recode 1
  Entrez Gene: ORF1ab (a.k.a. GU280_gp01)
  Promoter: pGAL1
  Tag / fusion protein: Cleavable thrombin;StrepII (C terminal on backbone)
  Cloning method: Unknown
Resource information
  A portion of this plasmid was derived from a plasmid made by: GinkgoBioworks
Depositor comments: NCBI Reference Sequence: YP_009725306.1Created by gene synthesis with Not1 site.
How to cite: pGBW-m4046583 was a gift from Ginkgo Bioworks & Benjie Chen (Addgene plasmid # 145486 ; http://n2t.net/addgene:145486 ; RRID:Addgene_145486)
